Addgene plasmid #59763: pNSEN-d2
Purpose: Expresses nuclear EGFP and Tomato in mammalian cells
Depositing lab: Jerry Crabtree. Depositing organization: Stanford University. Publication: MicroRNA-mediated switching of chromatin-remodelling complexes in neural development. Yoo AS, Staahl BT, Chen L, Crabtree GR. Nature. 2009 Jul 30;460(7255):642-6. doi: 10.1038/nature08139. Epub 2009 Jun 28. PubMed 19561591.
Backbone
  Vector backbone: pUC
  Vector type: Mammalian Expression
  Selectable markers: Neomycin (select with G418)
Growth in bacteria
  Bacterial resistance: Kanamycin, 50 μg/mL
  Growth temperature: 37°C
  Growth strain: XL10 Gold
  Copy number: Unknown
Gene/Insert 1
  Gene/Insert name: d2-EGFP (alt name: destablized EGFP)
  Insert size (bp): 935
  Promoter: SV40 promoter
  Tag / fusion protein: 3X NLS (N terminal on insert); PEST (C terminal on insert)
  Cloning method: Unknown
  Sequencing primers: 5′ GACGAAAGATTGGTGTGGAAAGTCC; 3′ atcatcctgctcctccacctcc
Gene/Insert 2
  Gene/Insert name: Tomato (alt name: monomeric Tomato)
  Insert size (bp): 785
  Promoter: CMV promoter
  Tag / fusion protein: 3X NLS (C terminal on insert)
  Cloning method: Unknown
  Sequencing primers: 5′ CACTGCAATCTCGTGATACGCCTA; 3′ tgatgagtttggacaaaccacaac
Terms and licenses: Academic/Nonprofit Terms; Industry Terms: Not Available to Industry
How to cite: pNSEN-d2 was a gift from Jerry Crabtree (Addgene plasmid # 59763 ; http://n2t.net/addgene:59763 ; RRID:Addgene_59763)
