[The description below was written by a language model from this plasmid's Addgene catalogue record and pLannotate feature annotations shown in this document.]
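Description:
pNSEN-d2 is a 6.4 kb mammalian expression plasmid on a pUC-type backbone that carries two independent nuclear fluorescent reporter cassettes. It replicates in E. coli from a high-copy ColE1/pUC origin and also contains an f1 phage origin. A single Tn5 aminoglycoside phosphotransferase gene (NeoR/KanR) provides both selections. A bacterial bla-type promoter drives it for kanamycin resistance, and an adjacent SV40 enhancer/early promoter, with an HSV TK polyadenylation signal, drives it for G418 selection of transfected mammalian cells.

The first cassette uses an SV40 enhancer/early promoter to express d2EGFP. This is EGFP destabilized by fusion to the PEST-containing C-terminal region of mouse ornithine decarboxylase, which gives a half-life of about two hours. Three tandem SV40 large T antigen nuclear localization signals precede it at the N-terminus, and an SV40 poly(A) signal terminates the transcript. The second cassette uses the CMV immediate-early enhancer and promoter to express a Tomato red/orange fluorescent protein with three SV40 NLS copies at its C-terminus, again followed by an SV40 poly(A) signal. The catalogue calls this protein monomeric Tomato, whereas the automated annotation matches it to dTomato, the dimeric form. A T7 promoter sits just upstream of the Tomato coding sequence. The small LTR, ble, bGH poly(A) and large T antigen fragments in the annotation appear to be short partial matches or vector remnants rather than functional elements.

Both proteins accumulate in the nucleus, so cells can be scored for the two colours in the same compartment. The short-lived green signal follows changes in expression more closely than a stable reporter would, and the Tomato signal can serve as an internal reference or transfection marker. The record states the purpose only as expression of nuclear EGFP and Tomato in mammalian cells. No regulatory target sequence attached to either reporter is described.
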