Features (pLannotate 1.2.2; 27 found; start..end, strand, type, name):
     10..32      +  misc_feature   MCS (fragment): multiple cloning site
     80..396     +  promoter       SV40 promoter: SV40 enhancer and early promoter
    402..422     -  misc_feature   MCS (fragment): pUC18/19 multiple cloning site
    460..480     +  CDS            SV40 NLS: nuclear localization signal of SV40 (simian virus 40) large T antigen
    484..504     +  CDS            SV40 NLS: nuclear localization signal of SV40 (simian virus 40) large T antigen
    508..528     +  CDS            SV40 NLS: nuclear localization signal of SV40 (simian virus 40) large T antigen
    538..1383    +  CDS            d2EGFP: EGFP destabilized by fusion to residues 422-461 of mouse ornithine decarboxylase, giving an in vivo half-life of ~2 hours mammalian codon-optimized
   1399..1482    +  CDS            large T antigen (fragment): large T antigen from SV40 (simian virus 40)
   1505..1586    +  polyA_signal   SV40 poly(A) signal: SV40 polyadenylation signal
   1634..2013    +  enhancer       CMV enhancer: human cytomegalovirus immediate early enhancer
   2014..2217    +  promoter       CMV promoter: human cytomegalovirus (CMV) immediate early promoter
   2213..2246    +  LTR            5' LTR (truncated) (fragment): truncated 5' long terminal repeat (LTR) from HIV-1
   2262..2280    +  promoter       T7 promoter: promoter for bacteriophage T7 RNA polymerase
   2315..3016    +  CDS            dTomato: dTomato is a basic (constitutively fluorescent) orange fluorescent protein published in 2004, derived from Discosoma sp.. It is reported to be a somewhat slowly-maturing dimer with low acid sensitivity.
   3026..3046    +  CDS            SV40 NLS: nuclear localization signal of SV40 (simian virus 40) large T antigen
   3050..3070    +  CDS            SV40 NLS: nuclear localization signal of SV40 (simian virus 40) large T antigen
   3074..3094    +  CDS            SV40 NLS: nuclear localization signal of SV40 (simian virus 40) large T antigen
   3119..3202    +  CDS            large T antigen (fragment): large T antigen from SV40 (simian virus 40)
   3225..3346    +  polyA_signal   SV40 poly(A) signal: SV40 polyadenylation signal
   3380..3808    -  rep_origin     f1 ori (sequence partly withheld): f1 bacteriophage origin of replication; arrow indicates direction of (+) strand synthesis
   3835..3939    +  promoter       AmpR promoter: bla
   3941..4298    +  promoter       SV40 promoter: SV40 enhancer and early promoter
   4333..5127    +  CDS            NeoR/KanR: aminoglycoside phosphotransferase from Tn5; aph(3')-II (or nptII); confers resistance to neomycin, kanamycin, and G418 (Geneticin®)
   5148..5300    +  CDS            ble (fragment): BLE_KLEPN - Experimental evidence at protein level: Swiss-Prot protein existence level 1. Binding protein with a strong affinity to the bleomycin family of antibiotics. Binds to CL990; an antimitotic-antibiotic compound. From Klebsiella pneumoniae.
   5359..5406    +  polyA_signal   HSV TK poly(A) signal: herpes simplex virus thymidine kinase polyadenylation signal (Cole and Stacy, 1985)
   5497..5513    -  polyA_signal   bGH poly(A) signal (fragment): bovine growth hormone polyadenylation signal
   5735..6323    +  rep_origin     ori: high-copy-number ColE1/pMB1/pBR322/pUC origin of replication
>Addgene plasmid #59763 | pNSEN-d2 | depositor full sequence | sequence record 94069 | pNSEN-d2 sequence 6437 bps
TAGTTATTACTAGCGCTACCGGACTCAGATCTGTTAGGCGTTTTGCGCTGCTTCGCGAAAACGCGCGAGA
CGAAAGATTGGTGTGGAAAGTCCCCAGGCTCCCCAGCAGGCAGAAGTATGCAAAGCATGCATCTCAATTA
GTCAGCAACCAGGTGTGGAAAGTCCCCAGGCTCCCCAGCAGGCAGAAGTATGCAAAGCATGCATCTCAAT
TAGTCAGCAACCATAGTCCCGCCCCTAACTCCGCCCATCCCGCCCCTAACTCCGCCCAGTTCCGCCCATT
CTCCGCCCCATGGCTGACTAATTTTTTTTATTTATGCAGAGGCCGAGGCCGCCTCGGCCTCTGAGCTATT
CCAGAAGTAGTGAGGAGGCTTTTTTGGAGGCCTAGGCTTTTGCAAAAAGCTAGCTTGCATGCCTGCAGGT
CGGCCGCCACGACCGGTCGCCACCATGGTGCACGTGGATCCAAAAAAGAAGAGAAAGGTAGATCCAAAAA
AGAAGAGAAAGGTAGATCCAAAAAAGAAGAGAAAGGTACACGTGTCCATGGTGAGCAAGGGCGAGGAGCT
GTTCACCGGGGTGGTGCCCATCCTGGTCGAGCTGGACGGCGACGTAAACGGCCACAAGTTCAGCGTGTCC
GGCGAGGGCGAGGGCGATGCCACCTACGGCAAGCTGACCCTGAAGTTCATCTGCACCACCGGCAAGCTGC
CCGTGCCCTGGCCCACCCTCGTGACCACCCTGACCTACGGCGTGCAGTGCTTCAGCCGCTACCCCGACCA
CATGAAGCAGCACGACTTCTTCAAGTCCGCCATGCCCGAAGGCTACGTCCAGGAGCGCACCATCTTCTTC
AAGGACGACGGCAACTACAAGACCCGCGCCGAGGTGAAGTTCGAGGGCGACACCCTGGTGAACCGCATCG
AGCTGAAGGGCATCGACTTCAAGGAGGACGGCAACATCCTGGGGCACAAGCTGGAGTACAACTACAACAG
CCACAACGTCTATATCATGGCCGACAAGCAGAAGAACGGCATCAAGGTGAACTTCAAGATCCGCCACAAC
ATCGAGGACGGCAGCGTGCAGCTCGCCGACCACTACCAGCAGAACACCCCCATCGGCGACGGCCCCGTGC
TGCTGCCCGACAACCACTACCTGAGCACCCAGTCCGCCCTGAGCAAAGACCCCAACGAGAAGCGCGATCA
CATGGTCCTGCTGGAGTTCGTGACCGCCGCCGGGATCACTCTCGGCATGGACGAGCTGTACAAGAAGCTT
AGCCATGGCTTCCCGCCGGAGGTGGAGGAGCAGGATGATGGCACGCTGCCCATGTCTTGTGCCCAGGAGA
GCGGGATGGACCGTCACCCTGCAGCCTGTGCTTCTGCTAGGATCAATGTGTAGGCGGCCGCGACTCTAGA
TCATAATCAGCCATACCACATTTGTAGAGGTTTTACTTGCTTTAAAAAACCTCCCACACCTCCCCCTGAA
CCTGAAACATAAAATGAATGCAATTGTTGTTGTTAACTTGTTTATTGCAGCTTATAATGGTTACAAATAA
AGCAATAGCATCACAAATTTCACAAATAAAGCATTTTTTTCACTGCAATCTCGTGATACGCCTATCGCGA
TGTACGGGCCAGATATACGCGTTGACATTGATTATTGACTAGTTATTAATAGTAATCAATTACGGGGTCA
TTAGTTCATAGCCCATATATGGAGTTCCGCGTTACATAACTTACGGTAAATGGCCCGCCTGGCTGACCGC
CCAACGACCCCCGCCCATTGACGTCAATAATGACGTATGTTCCCATAGTAACGCCAATAGGGACTTTCCA
TTGACGTCAATGGGTGGACTATTTACGGTAAACTGCCCACTTGGCAGTACATCAAGTGTATCATATGCCA
AGTACGCCCCCTATTGACGTCAATGACGGTAAATGGCCCGCCTGGCATTATGCCCAGTACATGACCTTAT
GGGACTTTCCTACTTGGCAGTACATCTACGTATTAGTCATCGCTATTACCATGGTGATGCGGTTTTGGCA
GTACATCAATGGGCGTGGATAGCGGTTTGACTCACGGGGATTTCCAAGTCTCCACCCCATTGACGTCAAT
GGGAGTTTGTTTTGGCACCAAAATCAACGGGACTTTCCAAAATGTCGTAACAACTCCGCCCCATTGACGC
AAATGGGCGGTAGGCGTGTACGGTGGGAGGTCTATATAAGCAGAGCTCTCTGGCTAACTAGAGAACCCAC
TGCTTACTGGCTTATCGAAATTAATACGACTCACTATAGGGAGACCCAAGCCCCGGGATCCACCGGTCGC
CACCATGGTGAGCAAGGGCGAGGAGGTCATCAAAGAGTTCATGCGCTTCAAGGTGCGCATGGAGGGCTCC
ATGAACGGCCACGAGTTCGAGATCGAGGGCGAGGGCGAGGGCCGCCCCTACGAGGGCACCCAGACCGCCA
AGCTGAAGGTGACCAAGGGCGGCCCCCTGCCCTTCGCCTGGGACATCCTGTCCCCCCAGTTCATGTACGG
CTCCAAGGCGTACGTGAAGCACCCCGCCGACATCCCCGATTACAAGAAGCTGTCCTTCCCCGAGGGCTTC
AAGTGGGAGCGCGTGATGAACTTCGAGGACGGCGGTCTGGTGACCGTGACCCAGGACTCCTCCCTGCAGG
ACGGCACGCTGATCTACAAGGTGAAGATGCGCGGCACCAACTTCCCCCCCGACGGCCCCGTAATGCAGAA
GAAGACCATGGGCTGGGAGGCCTCCACCGAGCGCCTGTACCCCCGCGACGGCGTGCTGAAGGGCGAGATC
CACCAGGCCCTGAAGCTGAAGGACGGCGGCCACTACCTGGTGGAGTTCAAGACCATCTACATGGCCAAGA
AGCCCGTGCAACTGCCCGGCTACTACTACGTGGACACCAAGCTGGACATCACCTCCCACAACGAGGACTA
CACCATCGTGGAACAGTACGAGCGCTCCGAGGGCCGCCACCACCTGTTCCTGTACGGCATGGACGAGCTG
TACAAGGCCGTGGATCCAAAAAAGAAGAGAAAGGTAGATCCAAAAAAGAAGAGAAAGGTAGATCCAAAAA
AGAAGAGAAAGGTACACGGCTAAGCGGCCGCGACTCTAGATCATAATCAGCCATACCACATTTGTAGAGG
TTTTACTTGCTTTAAAAAACCTCCCACACCTCCCCCTGAACCTGAAACATAAAATGAATGCAATTGTTGT
TGTTAACTTGTTTATTGCAGCTTATAATGGTTACAAATAAAGCAATAGCATCACAAATTTCACAAATAAA
GCATTTTTTTCACTGCATTCTAGTTGTGGTTTGTCCAAACTCATCAATGTATCTTAAGGCGTAAATTGTA
AGCGTTAATATTTTGTTAAAATTCGCGTTAAATTTTTGTTAAATCAGCTCATTTTTTAACCAATAGGCCG
AAATCGGCAAAATCCCTTATAAATCAAAAGAATAGACCGAGATAGGGT
[37 nt withheld, positions 3479-3515]
AAAGAACGTGGACTCCAACGTCAAAGG
[49 nt withheld, positions 3543-3591]
T
[91 nt withheld, positions 3593-3683]
G
[124 nt withheld, positions 3685-3808]
CAGGTGGCACTTTTCGGGGAAATGTGCGCGGAACCCCTATTTGTTTATTTTTCTAAATACATTCAAATAT
GTATCCGCTCATGAGACAATAACCCTGATAAATGCTTCAATAATATTGAAAAAGGAAGAGTCCTGAGGCG
GAAAGAACCAGCTGTGGAATGTGTGTCAGTTAGGGTGTGGAAAGTCCCCAGGCTCCCCAGCAGGCAGAAG
TATGCAAAGCATGCATCTCAATTAGTCAGCAACCAGGTGTGGAAAGTCCCCAGGCTCCCCAGCAGGCAGA
AGTATGCAAAGCATGCATCTCAATTAGTCAGCAACCATAGTCCCGCCCCTAACTCCGCCCATCCCGCCCC
TAACTCCGCCCAGTTCCGCCCATTCTCCGCCCCATGGCTGACTAATTTTTTTTATTTATGCAGAGGCCGA
GGCCGCCTCGGCCTCTGAGCTATTCCAGAAGTAGTGAGGAGGCTTTTTTGGAGGCCTAGGCTTTTGCAAA
GATCGATCAAGAGACAGGATGAGGATCGTTTCGCATGATTGAACAAGATGGATTGCACGCAGGTTCTCCG
GCCGCTTGGGTGGAGAGGCTATTCGGCTATGACTGGGCACAACAGACAATCGGCTGCTCTGATGCCGCCG
TGTTCCGGCTGTCAGCGCAGGGGCGCCCGGTTCTTTTTGTCAAGACCGACCTGTCCGGTGCCCTGAATGA
ACTGCAAGACGAGGCAGCGCGGCTATCGTGGCTGGCCACGACGGGCGTTCCTTGCGCAGCTGTGCTCGAC
GTTGTCACTGAAGCGGGAAGGGACTGGCTGCTATTGGGCGAAGTGCCGGGGCAGGATCTCCTGTCATCTC
ACCTTGCTCCTGCCGAGAAAGTATCCATCATGGCTGATGCAATGCGGCGGCTGCATACGCTTGATCCGGC
TACCTGCCCATTCGACCACCAAGCGAAACATCGCATCGAGCGAGCACGTACTCGGATGGAAGCCGGTCTT
GTCGATCAGGATGATCTGGACGAAGAGCATCAGGGGCTCGCGCCAGCCGAACTGTTCGCCAGGCTCAAGG
CGAGCATGCCCGACGGCGAGGATCTCGTCGTGACCCATGGCGATGCCTGCTTGCCGAATATCATGGTGGA
AAATGGCCGCTTTTCTGGATTCATCGACTGTGGCCGGCTGGGTGTGGCGGACCGCTATCAGGACATAGCG
TTGGCTACCCGTGATATTGCTGAAGAGCTTGGCGGCGAATGGGCTGACCGCTTCCTCGTGCTTTACGGTA
TCGCCGCTCCCGATTCGCAGCGCATCGCCTTCTATCGCCTTCTTGACGAGTTCTTCTGAGCGGGACTCTG
GGGTTCGAAATGACCGACCAAGCGACGCCCAACCTGCCATCACGAGATTTCGATTCCACCGCCGCCTTCT
ATGAAAGGTTGGGCTTCGGAATCGTTTTCCGGGACGCCGGCTGGATGATCCTCCAGCGCGGGGATCTCAT
GCTGGAGTTCTTCGCCCACCCTAGGGGGAGGCTAACTGAAACACGGAAGGAGACAATACCGGAAGGAACC
CGCGCTATGACGGCAATAAAAAGACAGAATAAAACGCACGGTGTTGGGTCGTTTGTTCATAAACGCGGGG
TTCGGTCCCAGGGCTGGCACTCTGTCGATACCCCACCGAGACCCCATTGGGGCCAATACGCCCGCGTTTC
TTCCTTTTCCCCACCCCACCCCCCAAGTTCGGGTGAAGGCCCAGGGCTCGCAGCCAACGTCGGGGCGGCA
GGCCCTGCCATAGCCTCAGGTTACTCATATATACTTTAGATTGATTTAAAACTTCATTTTTAATTTAAAA
GGATCTAGGTGAAGATCCTTTTTGATAATCTCATGACCAAAATCCCTTAACGTGAGTTTTCGTTCCACTG
AGCGTCAGACCCCGTAGAAAAGATCAAAGGATCTTCTTGAGATCCTTTTTTTCTGCGCGTAATCTGCTGC
TTGCAAACAAAAAAACCACCGCTACCAGCGGTGGTTTGTTTGCCGGATCAAGAGCTACCAACTCTTTTTC
CGAAGGTAACTGGCTTCAGCAGAGCGCAGATACCAAATACTGTCCTTCTAGTGTAGCCGTAGTTAGGCCA
CCACTTCAAGAACTCTGTAGCACCGCCTACATACCTCGCTCTGCTAATCCTGTTACCAGTGGCTGCTGCC
AGTGGCGATAAGTCGTGTCTTACCGGGTTGGACTCAAGACGATAGTTACCGGATAAGGCGCAGCGGTCGG
GCTGAACGGGGGGTTCGTGCACACAGCCCAGCTTGGAGCGAACGACCTACACCGAACTGAGATACCTACA
GCGTGAGCTATGAGAAAGCGCCACGCTTCCCGAAGGGAGAAAGGCGGACAGGTATCCGGTAAGCGGCAGG
GTCGGAACAGGAGAGCGCACGAGGGAGCTTCCAGGGGGAAACGCCTGGTATCTTTATAGTCCTGTCGGGT
TTCGCCACCTCTGACTTGAGCGTCGATTTTTGTGATGCTCGTCAGGGGGGCGGAGCCTATGGAAAAACGC
CAGCAACGCGGCCTTTTTACGGTTCCTGGCCTTTTGCTGGCCTTTTGCTCACATGTTCTTTCCTGCGTTA
TCCCCTGATTCTGTGGATAACCGTATTACCGCCATGCAT
