>Addgene plasmid #59763 | pNSEN-d2 | addgene partial sequence | sequence record 97930 | mCherry-F 5'-ccccgtaatgcagaagaaga-3'
TACCCCCGCGACGGCGTGCTGAAGGGCGAGATCCACCAGGCCCTGAAGCTGAAGGACGGCGGCCACTACC
TGGTGGAGTTCAAGACCATCTACATGGCCAAGAAGCCCGTGCAACTGCCCGGCTACTACTACGTGGACAC
CAAGCTGGACATCACCTCCCACAACGAGGACTACACCATCGTGGAACAGTACGAGCGCTCCGAGGGCCGC
CACCACCTGTTCCTGTACGGCATGGACGAGCTGTACAAGGCCGTGGATCCAAAAAAGAAGAGAAAGGTAG
ATCCAAAAAAGAAGAGAAAGGTAGATCCAAAAAAGAAGAGAAAGGTACACGGCTAAGCGGCCGCGACTCT
AGATCATAATCAGCCATACCACATTTGTAGAGGTTTTACTTGCTTTAAAAAACCTCCCACACCTCCCCCT
GAACCTGAAACATAAAATGAATGCAATTGTTGTTGTTAACTTGTTTATTGCAGCTTATAATGGTTACAAA
TAAAGCAATAGCATCACAAATTTCACAAATAAAGCATTTTTTTCACTGCATTCTAGTTGTGGTTTGTCCA
AACTCATCAATGTATCTTAAGGCGTAAATTGTAAGCGTTAATATTTTGTTAAAATTCGCGTTAAATTTTT
GTTAAATCAGCTCATTTTTTAACCAATAGGCCGAAATCGGCAAAATCCCTTATAAATCAAAAGAATAGAC
CGAGATAGGGT
[37 nt withheld, positions 712-748]
AAAGAACGTGGACTCCAACGTCAAAGGGCGAA
