>Addgene plasmid #59763 | pNSEN-d2 | addgene partial sequence | sequence record 97931 | EXFP-R 5'-GTCTTGTAGTTGCCGTCGTC-3'
GTAGCCTTCGGGCATGGCGGACTTGAAGAAGTCGTGCTGCTTCATGTGGTCGGGGTAGCGGCTGAAGCAC
TGCACGCCGTAGGTCAGGGTGGTCACGAGGGTGGGCCAGGGCACGGGCAGCTTGCCGGTGGTGCAGATGA
ACTTCAGGGTCAGCTTGCCGTAGGTGGCATCGCCCTCGCCCTCGCCGGACACGCTGAACTTGTGGCCGTT
TACGTCGCCGTCCAGCTCGACCAGGATGGGCACCACCCCGGTGAACAGCTCCTCGCCCTTGCTCACCATG
GACACGTGTACCTTTCTCTTCTTTTTTGGATCTACCTTTCTCTTCTTTTTTGGATCTACCTTTCTCTTCT
TTTTTGGATCCACGTGCACCATGGTGGCGACCGGTCGTGGCGGCCGACCTGCAGGCATGCAAGCTAGCTT
TTTGCAAAAGCCTAGGCCTCCAAAAAAGCCTCCTCACTACTTCTGGAATAGCTCAGAGGCCGAGGCGGCC
TCGGCCTCTGCATAAATAAAAAAAATTAGTCAGCCATGGGGCGGAGAATGGGCGGAACTGGGCGGAGTTA
GGGGCGGGATGGGCGGAGTTAGGGGCGGGACTATGGTTGCTGACTAATTGAGATGCATGCTTTGCATACT
TCTGCCTGCTGGGGAGCCTGGGGACTTTC
